>Addgene plasmid #72156 | Sema4c-Fc-His | depositor full sequence | sequence record 138704 | Full sequence
GTCGAGGTCTCGACGGTATCGATTGACATTGATTATTGACTAGCTAGTTATTAATAGTAATCAATTACGG
GGTCATTAGTTCATAGCCCATATATGGAGTTCCGCGTTACATAACTTACGGTAAATGGCCCGCCTGGCTG
ACCGCCCAACGACCCCCGCCCATTGACGTCAATAATGACGTATGTTCCCATAGTAACGCCAATAGGGACT
TTCCATTGACGTCAATGGGTGGAGTATTTACGGTAAACTGCCCACTTGGCAGTACATCAAGTGTATCATA
TGCCAAGTCCGCCCCCTATTGACGTCAATGACGGTAAATGGCCCGCCTGGCATTATGCCCAGTACATGAC
CTTACGGGACTTTCCTACTTGGCAGTACATCTACGTATTAGTCATCGCTATTACCATGGTGATGCGGTTT
TGGCAGTACACCAATGGGCGTGGATAGCGGTTTGACTCACGGGGATTTCCAAGTCTCCACCCCATTGACG
TCAATGGGAGTTTGTTTTGGCACCAAAATCAACGGGACTTTCCAAAATGTCGTAATAACCCCGCCCCGTT
GACGCAAATGGGCGGTAGGCGTGTACGGTGGGAGGTCTATATAAGCAGAGCTCGTTTAGTGAACCGTCAG
ATCGCCTGGAGACGCCATCCACGCTGTTTTGACCTCCATAGAAGACACCGGGACCGATCCAGCCTCCGCG
GCCGGGAACGGTGCATTGGAACGCGGATTCCCCGTGCCAAGAGTGACGTAAGTACCGCCTATAGACTCTA
TAGGCACACCCCTTTGGCTCTTATGCATGCTATACTGTTTTTGGCTTGGGGCCTATACACCCCCGCTTCC
ATATGCTATAGGTGATGGTATAGCTTAGCCTATAGGTGTGGGTTATTGACCATTATTGACCACTCCCCTA
TTGGTGACGATACTTTCCATTACTAATCCATAACATGGCTCTTTGCCACAACTATCTCTATTGGCTATAT
GCCAATACTCTGTCCTTCAGAGACTGACACGGACTCTGTATTTTTACAGGATGGGGTCCCATTTATTATT
TACAAATTCACATATACAACAACGCCGTCCCCCGTGCCCGCAGTTTTTATTAAACATAGCGTGGGATCTC
CACGCGAATCTCGGGTACGTGTTCCGGACATGGGCTCTTCTCCGGTAGCGGCGGAGCTTCCACATCCGAG
CCCTGGTCCCATGCCTCCAGCGGCTCATGGTCGCTCGGCAGCTCCTTGCTCCTAACAGTGGAGGCCAGAC
TTAGGCACAGCACAATGCCCACCACCACCAGTGTGCCGCACAAGGCCGTGGCGGTAGGGTATGTGTCTGA
AAATGAGCTCGGAGATTGGGCTCGCACCGCTGACGCAGATGGAAGACTTAAGGCAGCGGCAGAAGAAGAT
GCAGGCAGCTGAGTTGTTGTATTCTGATAAGAGTCAGAGGTAACTCCCGTTGCGGTGCTGTTAACGGTGG
AGGGCAGTGTAGTCTGAGCAGTACTCGTTGCTGCCGCGCGCGCCACCAGACATAATAGCTGACAGACTAA
CAGACTGTTCCTTTCCATGGGTCTTTTCTGCAGAAGCTTGAATTCTCGAGGATCCGCGGCCGCGCCACCA
TGGCCCCACACTGGGCTGTCTGGCTGCTGGCAGCAGGGCTGTGGGGCCTGGGCATCGGGGCTGAGATGTG
GTGGAACCTTGTGCCCCGGAAGACAGTATCTTCTGGGGAGCTGGTCACAGTAGTGAGGCGGTTCTCCCAG
ACAGGCATCCAGGACTTCCTGACACTGACCCTGACAGAACATTCTGGCCTTTTATATGTGGGGGCCCGAG
AGGCGCTGTTTGCCTTCAGTGTAGAGGCTCTGGAGCTGCAAGGAGCGATCTCTTGGGAGGCTCCAGCTGA
GAAGAAAATTGAATGTACCCAGAAAGGGAAGAGCAACCAGACCGAATGCTTCAACTTCATCCGCTTCCTT
CAGCCATACAATTCCTCCCATCTGTATGTCTGCGGCACCTATGCCTTCCAGCCCAAGTGCACCTACATCA
ACATGCTCACGTTCACCTTGGACCGTGCAGAATTTGAGGATGGGAAGGGTAAATGCCCATATGACCCAGC
TAAGGGTCACACCGGACTCCTTGTGGACGGTGAGCTGTACTCAGCCACACTCAATAACTTCCTGGGCACA
GAGCCGGTTATCCTTCGATACATGGGGACCCACCACTCCATCAAGACAGAGTACCTGGCTTTTTGGCTGA
ATGAACCCCACTTTGTAGGCTCTGCCTTTGTCCCTGAGAGTGTGGGAAGCTTCACGGGAGACGATGACAA
GATCTACTTCTTCTTCAGTGAGCGGGCAGTGGAGTATGACTGCTATTCCGAGCAGGTGGTGGCTCGTGTG
GCGAGAGTCTGTAAGGGTGACATGGGGGGAGCACGGACGCTGCAGAAGAAATGGACGACGTTCCTGAAGG
CTCGGTTGGTGTGCTCAGCCCCTGACTGGAAGGTCTACTTCAACCAGCTGAAGGCGGTGCACACCCTGCG
GGGCGCCTCTTGGCACAACACCACCTTCTTCGGGGTTTTTCAAGCGCGATGGGGCGATATGGACCTGTCT
GCAGTTTGTGAGTACCAGTTGGAACAGATCCAGCAAGTGTTTGAGGGTCCCTACAAGGAGTACAGTGAGC
AAGCCCAGAAGTGGGCCCGCTATACTGACCCGGTACCCAGCCCTCGGCCTGGTTCGTGTATCAACAACTG
GCACCGAGACAATGGCTACACCAGTTCCCTGGAACTGCCGGACAACACCCTCAACTTCATCAAGAAGCAC
CCCCTGATGGAGGACCAGGTGAAGCCTCGGTTGGGCCGCCCCCTACTTGTGAAGAAGAACACTAACTTCA
CACACGTGGTGGCCGACAGGGTCCCAGGGCTTGATGGTGCCACCTATACAGTGTTGTTCATTGGTACAGG
AGATGGCTGGCTGCTGAAGGCTGTGAGCCTGGGGCCCTGGATCCACATGGTGGAGGAACTGCAGGTGTTT
GACCAGGAGCCAGTGGAAAGTCTGGTGCTGTCTCAGAGCAAGAAGGTGCTCTTTGCTGGCTCCCGCTCTC
AGCTGGTTCAGCTGTCTCTGGCCGACTGCACAAAGTACCGTTTCTGTGTAGACTGTGTCCTGGCCAGGGA
CCCTTACTGTGCCTGGAATGTCAACACCAGCCGCTGTGTGGCCACCACCAGTGGTCGCTCGGGGTCCTTT
CTGGTCCAACATGTGGCGAACTTGGACACTTCAAAGATGTGTAACCAGTATGGCATTAAAAAAGTCAGAT
CTATTCCCAAGAACATCACCGTTGTGTCAGGCACAGACCTGGTCCTACCCTGCCACCTCTCGTCCAATTT
GGCCCATGCCCACTGGACCTTCGGAAGCCAGGACCTGCCTGCAGAACAACCTGGCTCCTTTCTTTATGAC
ACGGGACTCCAGGCGCTGGTGGTGATGGCCGCACAGTCCCGTCACTCTGGACCCTATCGTTGCTATTCAG
AGGAGCAGGGGACAAGACTGGCTGCAGAAAGCTACCTTGTTGCTGTCGTGGCCGGCTCGTCGGTGACACT
GGAGGCACGGGCTCCCTTGGAAAACCTGGGGGGCGCGCCTGACAAAACTCACACATGCCCACCGTGCCCA
GCACCTGAACTCCTGGGGGGACCGTCAGTCTTCCTCTTCCCCCCAAAACCCAAGGACACCCTCATGATCT
CCCGGACCCCTGAGGTCACATGCGTGGTGGTGGACGTGAGCCACGAAGACCCTGAGGTCAAGTTCAACTG
GTACGTGGACGGCGTGGAGGTGCATAATGCCAAGACAAAGCCGCGGGAGGAGCAGTACAACAGCACGTAC
CGTGTGGTCAGCGTCCTCACCGTCCTGCACCAGGACTGGCTGAATGGCAAGGAGTACAAGTGCAAGGTCT
CCAACAAAGCCCTCCCAGCCCCCATCGAGAAAACCATCTCCAAAGCCAAAGGGCAGCCCCGAGAACCACA
GGTGTATACCCTGCCCCCATCCCGGGATGAGCTGACCAAGAACCAGGTCAGCCTGACCTGCCTGGTCAAA
GGCTTCTATCCCAGCGACATCGCCGTGGAGTGGGAGAGCAATGGGCAGCCGGAGAACAACTACAAGACCA
CGCCTCCCGTGCTGGACTCCGACGGCTCCTTCTTCCTCTACAGCAAGCTCACCGTGGACAAGAGCAGGTG
GCAGCAGGGGAACGTCTTCTCATGCTCCGTGATGCATGAGGCTCTGCACAACCACTACACGCAGAAGAGC
CTCTCCCTGTCTCCGGGTAAAGGCGGCCATCATCACCATCACCATTAATCTAGAGATCTTATTAAAGCAG
AACTTGTTTATTGCAGCTTATAATGGTTACAAATAAAGCAATAGCATCACAAATTTCACAAATAAAGCAT
TTTTTTCACTGCATTCTAGTTGTGGTTTGTCCAAACTCATCAATGTATCTTATCATGTCTGGTCGACTCT
AGCTAGACTCTTCCGCTTCCTCGCTCACTGACTCGCTGCGCTCGGTCGTTCGGCTGCGGCGAGCGGTATC
AGCTCACTCAAAGGCGGTAATACGGTTATCCACAGAATCAGGGGATAACGCAGGAAAGAACATGTGAGCA
AAAGGCCAGCAAAAGGCCAGGAACCGTAAAAAGGCCGCGTTGCTGGCGTTTTTCCATAGGCTCCGCCCCC
CTGACGAGCATCACAAAAATCGACGCTCAAGTCAGAGGTGGCGAAACCCGACAGGACTATAAAGATACCA
GGCGTTTCCCCCTGGAAGCTCCCTCGTGCGCTCTCCTGTTCCGACCCTGCCGCTTACCGGATACCTGTCC
GCCTTTCTCCCTTCGGGAAGCGTGGCGCTTTCTCATAGCTCACGCTGTAGGTATCTCAGTTCGGTGTAGG
TCGTTCGCTCCAAGCTGGGCTGTGTGCACGAACCCCCCGTTCAGCCCGACCGCTGCGCCTTATCCGGTAA
CTATCGTCTTGAGTCCAACCCGGTAAGACACGACTTATCGCCACTGGCAGCAGCCACTGGTAACAGGATT
AGCAGAGCGAGGTATGTAGGCGGTGCTACAGAGTTCTTGAAGTGGTGGCCTAACTACGGCTACACTAGAA
GAACAGTATTTGGTATCTGCGCTCTGCTGAAGCCAGTTACCTTCGGAAAAAGAGTTGGTAGCTCTTGATC
CGGCAAACAAACCACCGCTGGTAGCGGTGGTTTTTTTGTTTGCAAGCAGCAGATTACGCGCAGAAAAAAA
GGATCTCAAGAAGATCCTTTGATCTTTTCTACGGGGTCTGACGCTCAGTGGAACGAAAACTCACGTTAAG
GGATTTTGGTCATGAGATTATCAAAAAGGATCTTCACCTAGATCCTTTTAAATTAAAAATGAAGTTTTAA
ATCAATCTAAAGTATATATGAGTAAACTTGGTCTGACAGTTACCAATGCTTAATCAGTGAGGCACCTATC
TCAGCGATCTGTCTATTTCGTTCATCCATAGTTGCCTGACTCCCCGTCGTGTAGATAACTACGATACGGG
AGGGCTTACCATCTGGCCCCAGTGCTGCAATGATACCGCGAGACCCACGCTCACCGGCTCCAGATTTATC
AGCAATAAACCAGCCAGCCGGAAGGGCCGAGCGCAGAAGTGGTCCTGCAACTTTATCCGCCTCCATCCAG
TCTATTAATTGTTGCCGGGAAGCTAGAGTAAGTAGTTCGCCAGTTAATAGTTTGCGCAACGTTGTTGCCA
TTGCTACAGGCATCGTGGTGTCACGCTCGTCGTTTGGTATGGCTTCATTCAGCTCCGGTTCCCAACGATC
AAGGCGAGTTACATGATCCCCCATGTTGTGCAAAAAAGCGGTTAGCTCCTTCGGTCCTCCGATCGTTGTC
AGAAGTAAGTTGGCCGCAGTGTTATCACTCATGGTTATGGCAGCACTGCATAATTCTCTTACTGTCATGC
CATCCGTAAGATGCTTTTCTGTGACTGGTGAGTACTCAACCAAGTCATTCTGAGAATAGTGTATGCGGCG
ACCGAGTTGCTCTTGCCCGGCGTCAATACGGGATAATACCGCGCCACATAGCAGAACTTTAAAAGTGCTC
ATCATTGGAAAACGTTCTTCGGGGCGAAAACTCTCAAGGATCTTACCGCTGTTGAGATCCAGTTCGATGT
AACCCACTCGTGCACCCAACTGATCTTCAGCATCTTTTACTTTCACCAGCGTTTCTGGGTGAGCAAAAAC
AGGAAGGCAAAATGCCGCAAAAAAGGGAATAAGGGCGACACGGAAATGTTGAATACTCATACTCTTCCTT
TTTCAATATTATTGAAGCATTTATCAGGGTTATTGTCTCATGAGCGGATACATATTTGAATGTATTTAGA
AAAATAAACAAATAGGGGTTCCGCGCACATTTCCCCGAAAAGTGCCACCTGACGTCTAAGAAACCATTAT
TATCATGACATTAACCTATAAAAATAGGCGTATCACGAGGCCCTTTCGTCTCGCGCGTTTCGGTGATGAC
GGTGAAAACCTCTGACACATGCAGCTCCCGGAGGAATGTGTGTCAGTTAGGGTGTGGAAAGTCCCCAGGC
TCCCCAGGCAGGCAGAAGTATGCAAAGCATGCATCTCAATTAGTCAGCAACCAGGTGTGGAAAGTCCCCA
GGCTCCCCAGCAGGCAGAAGTATGCAAAGCATGCATCTCAATTAGTCAGCAACCATAGTCCCGCCCCTAA
CTCCGCCCATCCCGCCCCTAACTCCGCCCAGTTCCGCCCATTCTCCGCCCCATGGCTGACTAATTTTTTT
TATTTATGCAGAGGCCGAGGCCGCCTCTGCCTCTGAGCTATTCCAGAAGTAGTGAGGAGGCTTTTTTGGA
GGCCTAGGCTTTTGCAAAAAGCTCCCGGGAGCTTGTATATCCATTTTCGTCCCGGAGACGGTCACAGCTT
GTCTGTAAGCGGATGCCGGGAGCAGACAAGCCCGTCAGGGCGCGTCAGCGGGTGTTGGCGGGTGTCGGGG
CTGGCTTAACTATGCGGCATCAGAGCAGATTGTACTGAGAGTGCACCATATGCGGTGTGAAATACCGCAC
AGATGCGTAAGGAGAAAATACCGCATCAGGAAATTGTAAGCGTTAATATTTTGTTAAAATTCGCGTTAAA
TTTTTGTTAAATCAGCTCATTTTTTAACCAATAGGCCGAAATCGGCAAAATCCCTTATAAATCAAAAGAA
TAGACCGAGATAGGGT
[37 nt withheld, positions 7227-7263]
AAAGAACGTGGACTCCAACGTCAAAGG
[49 nt withheld, positions 7291-7339]
T
[91 nt withheld, positions 7341-7431]
G
[124 nt withheld, positions 7433-7556]
CCATTCGCCATTCAGGCTGCGCAACTGTTGGGAAGGGCGATCGGTGCGGGCCTCTTCGCTATTACGCCAG
CTGGCGAAAGGGGGATGTGCTGCAAGGCGATTAAGTTGGGTAACGCCAGGGTTTTCCCAGTCACGACGTT
GTAAAACGACGGCCAGTGAATT
Features (pLannotate 1.2.2; 14 found; start..end, strand, type, name):
     25..408     +  enhancer       CMV enhancer: human cytomegalovirus immediate early enhancer
    410..609     +  promoter       CMV promoter: human cytomegalovirus (CMV) immediate early promoter
    748..1573    +  intron         CMV intron A: human cytomegalovirus intron A (Chapman et al., 1991)
   1610..3601    +  CDS            Sema4c (fragment): SEM4C_MOUSE - Also known as S4c, Semacl1, Semai. Experimental evidence at protein level: Swiss-Prot protein existence level 1. Cell surface receptor for PLXNB2 that plays an important role in cell-cell signaling. PLXNB2 binding promotes downstream activation of RHOA and phosphorylation of ERBB2 at 'Tyr-1248'. Required for normal brain development, axon guidance and cell migration. Probable signaling receptor which may play a role in myogenic differentiation through activation of the stress-activated MAPK cascade. From Mus musculus (Mouse).
   3611..4291    +  CDS            IGHG1 (fragment): IGHG1_HUMAN - Experimental evidence at protein level: Swiss-Prot protein existence level 1. Constant region of immunoglobulin heavy chains. Immunoglobulins, also known as antibodies, are membrane-bound or secreted glycoproteins produced by B lymphocytes. In the recognition phase of humoral immunity, the membrane-bound immunoglobulins serve as receptors which, upon binding of a specific antigen, trigger the clonal expansion and differentiation of B lymphocytes into immunoglobulins- secreting plasma cells. Secreted immunoglobulins mediate the effector phase of humoral immunity, which results in
   4341..4462    +  polyA_signal   SV40 poly(A) signal: SV40 polyadenylation signal
   4671..5259    -  rep_origin     ori: high-copy-number ColE1/pMB1/pBR322/pUC origin of replication
   5430..6290    -  CDS            AmpR: β-lactamase; bla; confers resistance to ampicillin, carbenicillin, and related antibiotics
   6291..6395    -  promoter       AmpR promoter: bla
   6490..6525    +  CDS            rop (fragment): Rop protein, which maintains plasmids at low copy number; rop
   6548..6878    +  promoter       SV40 promoter: SV40 enhancer and early promoter
   7001..7100    +  misc_feature   bom (fragment): basis of mobility region from pBR322
   7128..7556    -  rep_origin     f1 ori (sequence partly withheld): f1 bacteriophage origin of replication; arrow indicates direction of (+) strand synthesis
   7560..7717    -  CDS            lacZα (fragment): LacZα fragment of β-galactosidase; lacZ fragment
