[The description below was written by a language model from this plasmid's Addgene catalogue record and pLannotate feature annotations shown in this document.]
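Description:
Sema4c-Fc-His is a 7.7 kb mammalian expression plasmid built on the pCMVi-SV40ori backbone. It produces the extracellular region of mouse Semaphorin 4C as a soluble fusion protein. In bacteria it is maintained at high copy through a ColE1/pUC-type origin and selected with ampicillin via the β-lactamase gene. The backbone also carries an f1 phage origin and short remnants of rop, bom and lacZα, which appear to be leftovers from earlier vectors rather than functional parts. An SV40 enhancer/early promoter region is annotated with no gene downstream. Given the backbone name, it most likely supplies the SV40 origin, which allows episomal replication in cells that express large T antigen.

The expression cassette uses the human CMV immediate-early enhancer and promoter followed by CMV intron A, a combination that typically boosts transcript processing and expression. Downstream, a 1,992 bp Sema4c ectodomain fragment sits between retained NotI and AscI sites, so the insert can be exchanged while the tag stays in place. The fragment is joined at its C-terminus to a backbone-encoded human IgG1 Fc region and a 6X histidine tag, and an SV40 polyadenylation signal ends the transcript. The His tag is not annotated separately in the feature table but is stated in the catalogue entry.

The Fc portion normally dimerises the fusion and allows capture or detection with Fc-binding reagents, while the His tag permits metal-affinity purification. The associated publication describes an extracellular biochemical screen for protein interactions involved in neuronal subtype recognition in the retina, so this construct likely served as one recombinant ectodomain reagent in that binding screen.
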