Addgene plasmid #72156: Sema4c-Fc-His
Purpose: Expresses the extracellular region of the Sema4C protein, C-terminally fused to the Fc region of human IgG1 + 6X histidine tag.
Depositing lab: Woj Wojtowicz. Depositing organization: University of California, Berkeley. Publication: An extracellular biochemical screen reveals that FLRTs and Unc5s mediate neuronal subtype recognition in the retina. Visser JJ, Cheng Y, Perry SC, Chastain AB, Parsa B, Masri SS, Ray TA, Kay JN, Wojtowicz WM. Elife. 2015 Dec 3;4. pii: e08149. doi: 10.7554/eLife.08149. PubMed 26633812.
Backbone
  Vector backbone: pCMVi-SV40ori
  Vector type: Mammalian Expression
Growth in bacteria
  Bacterial resistance: Ampicillin, 100 μg/mL
  Growth temperature: 37°C
  Growth strain: DH5alpha
  Copy number: High Copy
Gene/Insert
  Gene/Insert name: Sema4c (alt names: Semaphorin 4C; Semaf; Semai; Semacl1; NCBI gene ID 20353; Reference sequence NM_001126047.2)
  Species: M. musculus (mouse)
  Insert size (bp): 1992
  Entrez Gene: Sema4c (a.k.a. AI426163, M-Sema F, Semacl1, Semaf, Semai, sema I)
  Promoter: CMV
  Tag / fusion protein: Fc-His (C terminal on backbone)
  Cloning method: Restriction Enzyme; 5′ cloning site NotI (not destroyed); 3′ cloning site AscI (not destroyed)
  Sequencing primers: 5′ GTCAGAGGTAACTCCCGTTGC; 3′ ATCATGAGGGTGTCCTTG
Terms and licenses: Academic/Nonprofit Terms; Industry Terms: Not Available to Industry
How to cite: Sema4c-Fc-His was a gift from Woj Wojtowicz (Addgene plasmid # 72156 ; http://n2t.net/addgene:72156 ; RRID:Addgene_72156)
