>Addgene plasmid #72156 | Sema4c-Fc-His | addgene partial sequence | sequence record 138702 | pMRB101-F 5'-aagatgcaggcagctgagtt-3'
ACGGTGGAGGGCAGTGTAGTCTGAGCAGTACTCGTTGCTGCCGCGCGCGCCACCAGACATAATAGCTGAC
AGACTAACAGACTGTTCCTTTCCATGGGTCTTTTCTGCAGAAGCTTGAATTCTCGAGGATCCGCGGCCGC
GCCACCATGGCCCCACACTGGGCTGTCTGGCTGCTGGCAGCAGGGCTGTGGGGCCTGGGCATCGGGGCTG
AGATGTGGTGGAACCTTGTGCCCCGGAAGACAGTATCTTCTGGGGAGCTGGTCACAGTAGTGAGGCGGTT
CTCCCAGACAGGCATCCAGGACTTCCTGACACTGACCCTGACAGAACATTCTGGCCTTTTATATGTGGGG
GCCCGAGAGGCGCTGTTTGCCTTCAGTGTAGAGGCTCTGGAGCTGCAAGGAGCGATCTCTTGGGAGGCTC
CAGCTGAGAAGAAAATTGAATGTACCCAGAAAGGGAAGAGCAACCAGACCGAATGCTTCAACTTCATCCG
CTTCCTTCAGCCATACAATTCCTCCCATCTGTATGTCTGCGGCACCTATGCCTTCCAGCCCAAGTGCACC
TACATCAACATGCTCACGTTCACCTTGGACCGTGCAGAATTTGAGGATGGGAAGGGTAAATGCCCATATG
ACCCAGCTAAGGGTCACACCGGACTCCTTGTGGACGGTGAGCTGTACTCAGCCACACTCAATAACTTCCT
GGGCACAGAGCCGGTTATCCTTCGATACATGG
