>Addgene plasmid #72156 | Sema4c-Fc-His | addgene partial sequence | sequence record 138703 | SV40pA-R 5'-GAAATTTGTGATGCTATTGC-3'
ATAAGATCTCTAGATTAATGGTGATGGTGATGATGGCCGCCTTTACCCGGAGACAGGGAGAGGCTCTTCT
GCGTGTAGTGGTTGTGCAGAGCCTCATGCATCACGGAGCATGAGAAGACGTTCCCCTGCTGCCACCTGCT
CTTGTCCACGGTGAGCTTGCTGTAGAGGAAGAAGGAGCCGTCGGAGTCCAGCACGGGAGGCGTGGTCTTG
TAGTTGTTCTCCGGCTGCCCATTGCTCTCCCACTCCACGGCGATGTCGCTGGGATAGAAGCCTTTGACCA
GGCAGGTCAGGCTGACCTGGTTCTTGGTCAGCTCATCCCGGGATGGGGGCAGGGTATACACCTGTGGTTC
TCGGGGCTGCCCTTTGGCTTTGGAGATGGTTTTCTCGATGGGGGCTGGGAGGGCTTTGTTGGAGACCTTG
CACTTGTACTCCTTGCCATTCAGCCAGTCCTGGTGCAGGACGGTGAGGACGCTGACCACACGGTACGTGC
TGTTGTACTGCTCCTCCCGCGGCTTTGTCTTGGCATTATGCACCTCCACGCCGTCCACGTACCAGTTGAA
CTTGACCTCAGGGTCTTCGTGGCTCACGTCCACCACCACGCATGTGACCTCAGGGGTCCGGGAGATCATG
AGGGTGTCCTTGGGTTTTGGGGGGAAGAGGAAGACTGACGGTCCCCCCAGGAGTTCAGGTGCTGGGCACG
GTGGGCATGTGTGAGTTTTGTCAGGCGCGCCCCCCAGGTTTTCCAAGGGAGCCCGTGCCTCCAGTGTCAC
CGACGAGCCGGCCACGACAGCAACAAGGTAGCTTTCTGCAGCCAGTCTTGTCCC
